Addgene plasmid #208358: pEGFP-Sec22b-shR
Purpose: Mammalian expression of fluorescent N-terminally tagged shRNA resistant Sec22b
Depositing lab: Paula Nunes-Hasler. Depositing organization: University of Geneva. Publication: Sec22b regulates phagosome maturation by promoting ORP8-mediated lipid exchange at endoplasmic reticulum-phagosome contact sites. Criado Santos N, Bouvet S, Cruz Cobo M, Mandavit M, Bermont F, Castelbou C, Mansour F, Azam M, Giordano F, Nunes-Hasler P. Commun Biol. 2023 Oct 4;6(1):1008. doi: 10.1038/s42003-023-05382-0. PubMed 37794132.
Backbone
  Vector backbone: pEGFP-C1
  Backbone manufacturer: Clonetech
  Backbone size w/o insert (bp): 3969
  Total vector size (bp): 5373
  Vector type: Mammalian Expression
  Selectable markers: Neomycin (select with G418)
Growth in bacteria
  Bacterial resistance: Kanamycin, 50 μg/mL
  Growth temperature: 30°C
  Growth strain: Stbl3
  Copy number: High Copy
Gene/Insert
  Gene/Insert name: Sec22b (alt names: ERS24; ERS-24)
  Species: R. norvegicus (rat)
  Insert size (bp): 1404
  Mutation: four silent mutations introduced to render shRNA resistant
  GenBank ID: NM_001025686
  Entrez Gene: Sec22b (a.k.a. Sec22l1)
  Promoter: CMV
  Tag / fusion protein: EGFP (N terminal on backbone)
  Cloning method: Restriction Enzyme; 5′ cloning site EcoRI (not destroyed); 3′ cloning site KpnI (not destroyed)
  Sequencing primers: 5′ CGCAAATGGGCGGTAGGCGTG; 3′ GTCCTGCTGGAGTTCGTG
Resource information
  A portion of this plasmid was derived from a plasmid made by: Thierry Galli, INSERM Paris
Terms and licenses: Academic/Nonprofit Terms; Industry Terms: Not Available to Industry
Depositor comments: Original plasmid was generated in the laboratory of Dr. Thierry Galli, INSERM Paris (Ref: Petkovic, M., Jemaiel, A., Daste, F. et al. Nat Cell Biol 16, 434–444 (2014). https://doi.org/10.1038/ncb2937) It was cloned into EcoRI and KpnI sites in the pEGFP-C1 vector (Clontech) from cDNA. The plasmid here was generated by site directed mutagenesis using the pEGFP-Sec22b construct as a template.
How to cite: pEGFP-Sec22b-shR was a gift from Paula Nunes-Hasler (Addgene plasmid # 208358 ; http://n2t.net/addgene:208358 ; RRID:Addgene_208358)
