[The description below was written by a language model from this plasmid's Addgene catalogue record and pLannotate feature annotations shown in this document.]
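Description:
pEGFP-Sec22b-shR is a mammalian expression plasmid built on the pEGFP-C1 backbone, with a total size of about 5.4 kb. It encodes rat Sec22b, an ER-localised SNARE protein, fused at its N-terminus to EGFP. The fusion is transcribed from the human cytomegalovirus immediate-early enhancer and promoter and terminated by the SV40 polyadenylation signal. The Sec22b cDNA sits in the multiple cloning site downstream of EGFP, between EcoRI and KpnI sites that were both retained. The annotation tool matches the coding region of roughly 640 bp to the mouse Sec22b protein, although the catalogue lists the species as rat. The catalogue's insert size of about 1.4 kb is also larger than this annotated coding region, and the record does not explain the difference. Four silent mutations were introduced by site-directed mutagenesis of the parental pEGFP-Sec22b plasmid, so the transcript escapes a Sec22b-targeting shRNA while the protein sequence is unchanged.

The plasmid replicates in bacteria from a high-copy ColE1/pUC-type origin and also carries an f1 origin. A single Tn5 NeoR/KanR cassette provides selection in both hosts. A bacterial promoter drives it for kanamycin resistance in E. coli, and the SV40 enhancer/early promoter drives it for G418 selection in mammalian cells, with the HSV TK polyadenylation signal downstream. Short annotated fragments of ble, a bGH poly(A) signal and SV40 large T antigen appear to be backbone remnants rather than functional elements.

The construct suits rescue experiments in which endogenous Sec22b is knocked down by shRNA and a fluorescent, knockdown-resistant version is re-expressed. It also allows live imaging of Sec22b localisation. The associated study examined Sec22b in phagosome maturation and lipid exchange at ER–phagosome contact sites.
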