Features (pLannotate 1.2.2; 16 found; start..end, strand, type, name):
    798..1155    -  promoter       SV40 promoter: SV40 enhancer and early promoter
   1157..1261    -  promoter       AmpR promoter: bla
   1288..1716    +  rep_origin     f1 ori (sequence partly withheld): f1 bacteriophage origin of replication; arrow indicates direction of (+) strand synthesis
   1750..1871    -  polyA_signal   SV40 poly(A) signal: SV40 polyadenylation signal
   1894..1978    -  CDS            large T antigen (fragment): large T antigen from SV40 (simian virus 40)
   1990..2015    -  misc_feature   MCS (fragment): multiple cloning site
   2019..2660    -  CDS            Sec22b: SC22B_MOUSE - Also known as Sec22l1. Experimental evidence at protein level: Swiss-Prot protein existence level 1. SNARE involved in targeting and fusion of ER-derived transport vesicles with the Golgi complex as well as Golgi-derived retrograde transport vesicles with the ER. From Mus musculus (Mouse).
   2668..2702    -  misc_feature   MCS (fragment): multiple cloning site
   2703..3419    -  CDS            EGFP: EGFP is a basic (constitutively fluorescent) green fluorescent protein published in 1996, derived from Aequorea victoria. It is reported to be a rapidly-maturing weak dimer with moderate acid sensitivity.
   3464..3667    -  promoter       CMV promoter: human cytomegalovirus (CMV) immediate early promoter
   3668..3971    -  enhancer       CMV enhancer: human cytomegalovirus immediate early enhancer
   4146..4734    -  rep_origin     ori: high-copy-number ColE1/pMB1/pBR322/pUC origin of replication
   4956..4972    +  polyA_signal   bGH poly(A) signal (fragment): bovine growth hormone polyadenylation signal
   5063..5110    -  polyA_signal   HSV TK poly(A) signal: herpes simplex virus thymidine kinase polyadenylation signal (Cole and Stacy, 1985)
   5169..5321    -  CDS            ble (fragment): BLE_KLEPN - Experimental evidence at protein level: Swiss-Prot protein existence level 1. Binding protein with a strong affinity to the bleomycin family of antibiotics. Binds to CL990; an antimitotic-antibiotic compound. From Klebsiella pneumoniae.
   5342..763     -  CDS            NeoR/KanR (across the origin): aminoglycoside phosphotransferase from Tn5; aph(3')-II (or nptII); confers resistance to neomycin, kanamycin, and G418 (Geneticin®)
>Addgene plasmid #208358 | pEGFP-Sec22b-shR | addgene full sequence | sequence record 443766 | Addgene NGS Result
CGATGCGCTGCGAATCGGGAGCGGCGATACCGTAAAGCACGAGGAAGCGGTCAGCCCATTCGCCGCCAAG
CTCTTCAGCAATATCACGGGTAGCCAACGCTATGTCCTGATAGCGGTCCGCCACACCCAGCCGGCCACAG
TCGATGAATCCAGAAAAGCGGCCATTTTCCACCATGATATTCGGCAAGCAGGCATCGCCATGGGTCACGA
CGAGATCCTCGCCGTCGGGCATGCTCGCCTTGAGCCTGGCGAACAGTTCGGCTGGCGCGAGCCCCTGATG
CTCTTCGTCCAGATCATCCTGATCGACAAGACCGGCTTCCATCCGAGTACGTGCTCGCTCGATGCGATGT
TTCGCTTGGTGGTCGAATGGGCAGGTAGCCGGATCAAGCGTATGCAGCCGCCGCATTGCATCAGCCATGA
TGGATACTTTCTCGGCAGGAGCAAGGTGAGATGACAGGAGATCCTGCCCCGGCACTTCGCCCAATAGCAG
CCAGTCCCTTCCCGCTTCAGTGACAACGTCGAGCACAGCTGCGCAAGGAACGCCCGTCGTGGCCAGCCAC
GATAGCCGCGCTGCCTCGTCTTGCAGTTCATTCAGGGCACCGGACAGGTCGGTCTTGACAAAAAGAACCG
GGCGCCCCTGCGCTGACAGCCGGAACACGGCGGCATCAGAGCAGCCGATTGTCTGTTGTGCCCAGTCATA
GCCGAATAGCCTCTCCACCCAAGCGGCCGGAGAACCTGCGTGCAATCCATCTTGTTCAATCATGCGAAAC
GATCCTCATCCTGTCTCTTGATCGATCTTTGCAAAAGCCTAGGCCTCCAAAAAAGCCTCCTCACTACTTC
TGGAATAGCTCAGAGGCCGAGGCGGCCTCGGCCTCTGCATAAATAAAAAAAATTAGTCAGCCATGGGGCG
GAGAATGGGCGGAACTGGGCGGAGTTAGGGGCGGGATGGGCGGAGTTAGGGGCGGGACTATGGTTGCTGA
CTAATTGAGATGCATGCTTTGCATACTTCTGCCTGCTGGGGAGCCTGGGGACTTTCCACACCTGGTTGCT
GACTAATTGAGATGCATGCTTTGCATACTTCTGCCTGCTGGGGAGCCTGGGGACTTTCCACACCCTAACT
GACACACATTCCACAGCTGGTTCTTTCCGCCTCAGGACTCTTCCTTTTTCAATATTATTGAAGCATTTAT
CAGGGTTATTGTCTCATGAGCGGATACATATTTGAATGTATTTAGAAAAATAAACAAATAGGGGTTCCGC
GCACATTTCCCCGAAAAGTGCCACCTG
[124 nt withheld, positions 1288-1411]
C
[91 nt withheld, positions 1413-1503]
A
[49 nt withheld, positions 1505-1553]
CCTTTGACGTTGGAGTCCACGTTCTTT
[37 nt withheld, positions 1581-1617]
ACCCTATCTCGGTCTATTCTTTTGATTTATAAGGGATTTTGCCGATTTCGGCCTATTGGTTAAAAAATGA
GCTGATTTAACAAAAATTTAACGCGAATTTTAACAAAATATTAACGCTTACAATTTACGCGTTAAGATAC
ATTGATGAGTTTGGACAAACCACAACTAGAATGCAGTGAAAAAAATGCTTTATTTGTGAAATTTGTGATG
CTATTGCTTTATTTGTAACCATTATAAGCTGCAATAAACAAGTTAACAACAACAATTGCATTCATTTTAT
GTTTCAGGTTCAGGGGGAGGTGTGGGAGGTTTTTTAAAGCAAGTAAAACCTCTACAAATGTGGTATGGCT
GATTATGATCAGTTATCTAGATCCGGTGGATCCCGGGCCCGCGGTACCTCACAGCCACCAAAACCGCACA
TACACTATCAACATGATGAAGAACACGGCTACTGCTGCAAGCTTGGCGTAGGTGGAACGCATGTTCAGGT
ACTTCGCATCCTGGCGGTATTTCTTAGATAGACTGGACAAATTGTTAGCCTTCGAATCCAATGCTGAGAG
TGCTTCTCCCCGCTGTAGGACTTCTTCAATATTCGCCACCATGATCCTCTGCACATCTTGCAATTCGGTG
TTGATGGAGCCGAGATTTCTCCGAGCACGGCTATCAATGTAGAGTTTCTTGGTCTTCTGAATGAAGGTGT
CGAACTCGATAAAAGAATAAGGCCTAGACACAGTGGGCACCTTCTTCCCATGCTGCTCGTCAAATTCCGA
GTGCAAGTCTTCTAGGTAGGCAAAGGCCAACTTCTTAGGGAAGGCAGCTTCACACAAAACCAAGTAACAC
ACCCCCTGCTCAATAATGTAGTGAAAAGTCATGGCTCCTGCTTCCAAGGTACATCTGGTAGGGGACTGTT
CATTCAACTTTCGAAAGAGTTGCTTAGCCTGACTCTGATACTGCTGAAGGTCCCGGCCTGACTGCTCGTC
CTCCTGCATCGAGGCGGCCAGAGGAAGCCCGTCCGCTACGCGGGCAATCATTGTCAGCAGCACGGATCCG
GAATTCGAAGCTTGAGCTCGAGATCTGAGTCCGGACTTGTACAGCTCGTCCATGCCGAGAGTGATCCCGG
CGGCGGTCACGAACTCCAGCAGGACCATGTGATCGCGCTTCTCGTTGGGGTCTTTGCTCAGGGCGGACTG
GGTGCTCAGGTAGTGGTTGTCGGGCAGCAGCACGGGGCCGTCGCCGATGGGGGTGTTCTGCTGGTAGTGG
TCGGCGAGCTGCACGCTGCCGTCCTCGATGTTGTGGCGGATCTTGAAGTTCACCTTGATGCCGTTCTTCT
GCTTGTCGGCCATGATATAGACGTTGTGGCTGTTGTAGTTGTACTCCAGCTTGTGCCCCAGGATGTTGCC
GTCCTCCTTGAAGTCGATGCCCTTCAGCTCGATGCGGTTCACCAGGGTGTCGCCCTCGAACTTCACCTCG
GCGCGGGTCTTGTAGTTGCCGTCGTCCTTGAAGAAGATGGTGCGCTCCTGGACGTAGCCTTCGGGCATGG
CGGACTTGAAGAAGTCGTGCTGCTTCATGTGGTCGGGGTAGCGGCTGAAGCACTGCACGCCGTAGGTCAG
GGTGGTCACGAGGGTGGGCCAGGGCACGGGCAGCTTGCCGGTGGTGCAGATGAACTTCAGGGTCAGCTTG
CCGTAGGTGGCATCGCCCTCGCCCTCGCCGGACACGCTGAACTTGTGGCCGTTTACGTCGCCGTCCAGCT
CGACCAGGATGGGCACCACCCCGGTGAACAGCTCCTCGCCCTTGCTCACCATGGTGGCGACCGGTAGCGC
TAGCGGATCTGACGGTTCACTAAACCAGCTCTGCTTATATAGACCTCCCACCGTACACGCCTACCGCCCA
TTTGCGTCAATGGGGCGGAGTTGTTACGACATTTTGGAAAGTCCCGTTGATTTTGGTGCCAAAACAAACT
CCCATTGACGTCAATGGGGTGGAGACTTGGAAATCCCCGTGAGTCAAACCGCTATCCACGCCCATTGATG
TACTGCCAAAACCGCATCACCATGGTAATAGCGATGACTAATACGTAGATGTACTGCCAAGTAGGAAAGT
CCCATAAGGTCATGTACTGGGCATAATGCCAGGCGGGCCATTTACCGTCATTGACGTCAATAGGGGGCGT
ACTTGGCATATGATACACTTGATGTACTGCCAAGTGGGCAGTTTACCGTAAATACTCCACCCATTGACGT
CAATGGAAAGTCCCTATTGGCGTTACTATGGGAACATACGTCATTATTGACGTCAATGGGCGGGGGTCGT
TGGGCGGTCAGCCAGGCGGGCCATTTACCGTAAGTTATGTAACGCGGAACTCCATATATGGGCTATGAAC
TAATGACCCCGTAATTGATTACTATTAATAACTAATGCATGGCGGTAATACGGTTATCCACAGAATCAGG
GGATAACGCAGGAAAGAACATGTGAGCAAAAGGCCAGCAAAAGGCCAGGAACCGTAAAAAGGCCGCGTTG
CTGGCGTTTTTCCATAGGCTCCGCCCCCCTGACGAGCATCACAAAAATCGACGCTCAAGTCAGAGGTGGC
GAAACCCGACAGGACTATAAAGATACCAGGCGTTTCCCCCTGGAAGCTCCCTCGTGCGCTCTCCTGTTCC
GACCCTGCCGCTTACCGGATACCTGTCCGCCTTTCTCCCTTCGGGAAGCGTGGCGCTTTCTCATAGCTCA
CGCTGTAGGTATCTCAGTTCGGTGTAGGTCGTTCGCTCCAAGCTGGGCTGTGTGCACGAACCCCCCGTTC
AGCCCGACCGCTGCGCCTTATCCGGTAACTATCGTCTTGAGTCCAACCCGGTAAGACACGACTTATCGCC
ACTGGCAGCAGCCACTGGTAACAGGATTAGCAGAGCGAGGTATGTAGGCGGTGCTACAGAGTTCTTGAAG
TGGTGGCCTAACTACGGCTACACTAGAAGAACAGTATTTGGTATCTGCGCTCTGCTGAAGCCAGTTACCT
TCGGAAAAAGAGTTGGTAGCTCTTGATCCGGCAAACAAACCACCGCTGGTAGCGGTGGTTTTTTTGTTTG
CAAGCAGCAGATTACGCGCAGAAAAAAAGGATCTCAAGAAGATCCTTTGATCTTTTCTACGGGGTCTGAC
GCTCAGTGGAACGAAAACTCACGTTAAGGGATTTTGGTCATGAGATTATCAAAAAGGATCTTCACCTAGA
TCCTTTTAAATTAAAAATGAAGTTTTAAATCAATCTAAAGTATATATGAGTAACCTGAGGCTATGGCAGG
GCCTGCCGCCCCGACGTTGGCTGCGAGCCCTGGGCCTTCACCCGAACTTGGGGGGTGGGGTGGGGAAAAG
GAAGAAACGCGGGCGTATTGGCCCCAATGGGGTCTCGGTGGGGTATCGACAGAGTGCCAGCCCTGGGACC
GAACCCCGCGTTTATGAACAAACGACCCAACACCGTGCGTTTTATTCTGTCTTTTTATTGCCGTCATAGC
GCGGGTTCCTTCCGGTATTGTCTCCTTCCGTGTTTCAGTTAGCCTCCCCCTAGGGTGGGCGAAGAACTCC
AGCATGAGATCCCCGCGCTGGAGGATCATCCAGCCGGCGTCCCGGAAAACGATTCCGAAGCCCAACCTTT
CATAGAAGGCGGCGGTGGAATCGAAATCTCGTGATGGCAGGTTGGGCGTCGCTTGGTCGGTCATTTCGAA
CCCCAGAGTCCCGCTCAGAAGAACTCGTCAAGAAGGCGATAGAAGG
