>Addgene plasmid #208358 | pEGFP-Sec22b-shR | depositor partial sequence | sequence record 406210 | Sequencing with primer EGFP-C-for
GTCCGGACTCAGATCTCGAGCTCAAGCTTCGAATTCCGGATCCGTGCTGCTGACAATGATTGCCCGCGTA
GCGGACGGGCTTCCTCTGGCCGCCTCGATGCAGGAGGACGAGCAGTCAGGCCGGGACCTTCAGCAGTATC
AGAGTCAGGCTAAGCAACTCTTTCGAAAGTTGAATGAACAGTCCCCTACCAGATGTACCTTGGAAGCAGG
AGCCATGACTTTTCACTACATTATTGAGCAGGGGGTGTGTTACTTGGTTTTGTGTGAAGCTGCCTTCCCT
AAGAAGTTGGCCTTTGCCTACCTAGAAGACTTGCACTCGGAATTTGACGAGCAGCATGGGAAGAAGGTGC
CCACTGTGTCTAGGCCTTATTCTTTTATCGAGTTCGACACCTTCATTCAGAAGACCAAGAAACTCTACAT
TGATAGCCGTGCTCGGAGAAATCTCGGCTCCATCAACACCGAATTGCAAGATGTGCAGAGGATCATGGTG
GCGAATATTGAAGAAGTCCTACAGCGGGGAGAAGCACTCTCAGCATTGGATTCGAAGGCTAACAATTTGT
CCAGTCTATCTAAGAAATACCGCCAGGATGCGAAGTACCTGAACATGCGTTCCACCTACGCCAAGCTTGC
AGCAGTAGCCGTGTTCTTCATCATGTTGATAGTGTATGTGCGGTTTTGGTGGCTGTGAGGTACCGCGGGC
CCGGGATCCACCGGATCTAGATAACTGATCATAATCAGCCATACCACATTTGTAGAGGTTTTACTTGCTT
TAAAAAACCTCCCACACCTCCCCCTGAACCTGAAACATAAAATGAATGCAATTGTTGTTGTTAACTTGTT
TATTGCAGCTTATAATGGTTACAAATAAAGCAATAGCATCACAAATTTCACAAATAAAGCATTTTTTTCA
CTGCATTCTAGTTGTGGTTTGTCCAAACTCATCAATGTATCTTAACGCGTAAATTGTAAGCGT
